>Addgene plasmid #154999 | pcDNA-GFP-EBA175-Flag(P1424H) | addgene full sequence | sequence record 309797 | Addgene NGS Result
GACGGATCGGGAGATCTCCCGATCCCCTATGGTGCACTCTCAGTACAATCTGCTCTGATGCCGCATAGTT
AAGCCAGTATCTGCTCCCTGCTTGTGTGTTGGAGGTCGCTGAGTAGTGCGCGAGCAAAATTTAAGCTACA
ACAAGGCAAGGCTTGACCGACAATTGCATGAAGAATCTGCTTAGGGTTAGGCGTTTTGCGCTGCTTCGCG
ATGTACGGGCCAGATATACGCGTTGACATTGATTATTGACTAGTTATTAATAGTAATCAATTACGGGGTC
ATTAGTTCATAGCCCATATATGGAGTTCCGCGTTACATAACTTACGGTAAATGGCCCGCCTGGCTGACCG
CCCAACGACCCCCGCCCATTGACGTCAATAATGACGTATGTTCCCATAGTAACGCCAATAGGGACTTTCC
ATTGACGTCAATGGGTGGAGTATTTACGGTAAACTGCCCACTTGGCAGTACATCAAGTGTATCATATGCC
AAGTACGCCCCCTATTGACGTCAATGACGGTAAATGGCCCGCCTGGCATTATGCCCAGTACATGACCTTA
TGGGACTTTCCTACTTGGCAGTACATCTACGTATTAGTCATCGCTATTACCATGGTGATGCGGTTTTGGC
AGTACATCAATGGGCGTGGATAGCGGTTTGACTCACGGGGATTTCCAAGTCTCCACCCCATTGACGTCAA
TGGGAGTTTGTTTTGGCACCAAAATCAACGGGACTTTCCAAAATGTCGTAACAACTCCGCCCCATTGACG
CAAATGGGCGGTAGGCGTGTACGGTGGGAGGTCTATATAAGCAGAGCTCTCTGGCTAACTAGAGAACCCA
CTGCTTACTGGCTTATCGAAATTAATACGACTCACTATAGGGAGACCCAAGCTGGCTAGCGTTTAAACTT
AAGCTTACCATGGTCCCCTCGGCTGGACAGCTCGCCCTGTTCGCTCTGGGTATTGTGTTGGCTGCGTGCC
AGGCCTTGGAGAACAGCACGTCCCCGCTGCGTACGATGGTGAGCAAGGGCGAGGAGCTGTTCACCGGGGT
GGTGCCCATCCTGGTCGAGCTGGACGGCGACGTAAACGGCCACAAGTTCAGCGTGTCCGGCGAGGGCGAG
GGCGATGCCACCTACGGCAAGCTGACCCTGAAGTTCATCTGCACCACCGGCAAGCTGCCCGTGCCCTGGC
CCACCCTCGTGACCACCCTGACCTACGGCGTGCAGTGCTTCAGCCGCTACCCCGACCACATGAAGCAGCA
CGACTTCTTCAAGTCCGCCATGCCCGAAGGCTACGTCCAGGAGCGCACCATCTTCTTCAAGGACGACGGC
AACTACAAGACCCGCGCCGAGGTGAAGTTCGAGGGCGACACCCTGGTGAACCGCATCGAGCTGAAGGGCA
TCGACTTCAAGGAGGACGGCAACATCCTGGGGCACAAGCTGGAGTACAACTACAACAGCCACAACGTCTA
TATCATGGCCGACAAGCAGAAGAACGGCATCAAGGTGAACTTCAAGATCCGCCACAACATCGAGGACGGC
AGCGTGCAGCTCGCCGACCACTACCAGCAGAACACCCCCATCGGCGACGGCCCCGTGCTGCTGCCCGACA
ACCACTACCTGAGCACCCAGTCCGCCCTGAGCAAAGACCCCAACGAGAAGCGCGATCACATGGTCCTGCT
GGAGTTCGTGACCGCCGCCGGGATCACTCTCGGCATGGACGAGCTGTACAAGTCCGGCCGGACTCAGGGA
GCAGAATTCTCAGGATCCCATAGCCATCATGGTAATCGTCAGGATCGTGGTGGTAATAGCGGTAATGTGC
TGAATATGCGCAGCAACAATAACAACTTCAACAATATCCCGAGCCGCTATAATCTGTATGATAAGAAACT
GGATCTGGATCTGTATGAAAATCGCAATGATAGCACCACCAAAGAACTGATTAAAAAACTGGCCGAGATC
AATAAGTGCGAAAATGAAATTAGCGTGAAATATTGCGATCACATGATTCATGAAGAAATTCCGCTGAAAA
CCTGCACCAAAGAAAAGACCCGTAATCTGTGTTGTGCAGTGAGCGATTATTGCATGAGCTATTTTACCTA
TGATAGCGAAGAATATTACAACTGCACCAAACGCGAATTTGATGATCCGAGCTATACCTGCTTTCGTAAA
GAGGCATTTAGCAGCATGCACTATTATGCCGGTGCCGGTGTTCTGTTCATCATTCTGGTGATTCTGGGTG
CAAGCCAGGCAAAATATCAGCGCCTGGAGAAAATCAACAAGAACAAGATTGAGAAAAACGTGAATGATTA
CAAGGACGATGACGATAAGTAGGCGGCCGCATAATCTAGAGGGCCCGTTTAAACCCGCTGATCAGCCTCG
ACTGTGCCTTCTAGTTGCCAGCCATCTGTTGTTTGCCCCTCCCCCGTGCCTTCCTTGACCCTGGAAGGTG
CCACTCCCACTGTCCTTTCCTAATAAAATGAGGAAATTGCATCGCATTGTCTGAGTAGGTGTCATTCTAT
TCTGGGGGGTGGGGTGGGGCAGGACAGCAAGGGGGAGGATTGGGAAGACAATAGCAGGCATGCTGGGGAT
GCGGTGGGCTCTATGGCTTCTGAGGCGGAAAGAACCAGCTGGGGCTCTAGGGGGTATCCCC
[124 nt withheld, positions 2652-2775]
C
[91 nt withheld, positions 2777-2867]
A
[49 nt withheld, positions 2869-2917]
CCTTTGACGTTGGAGTCCACGTTCTTT
[37 nt withheld, positions 2945-2981]
ACCCTATCTCGGTCTATTCTTTTGATTTATAAGGGATTTTGCCGATTTCGGCCTATTGGTTAAAAAATGA
GCTGATTTAACAAAAATTTAACGCGAATTAATTCTGTGGAATGTGTGTCAGTTAGGGTGTGGAAAGTCCC
CAGGCTCCCCAGCAGGCAGAAGTATGCAAAGCATGCATCTCAATTAGTCAGCAACCAGGTGTGGAAAGTC
CCCAGGCTCCCCAGCAGGCAGAAGTATGCAAAGCATGCATCTCAATTAGTCAGCAACCATAGTCCCGCCC
CTAACTCCGCCCATCCCGCCCCTAACTCCGCCCAGTTCCGCCCATTCTCCGCCCCATGGCTGACTAATTT
TTTTTATTTATGCAGAGGCCGAGGCCGCCTCTGCCTCTGAGCTATTCCAGAAGTAGTGAGGAGGCTTTTT
TGGAGGCCTAGGCTTTTGCAAAAAGCTCCCGGGAGCTTGTATATCCATTTTCGGATCTGATCAAGAGACA
GGATGAGGATCGTTTCGCATGATTGAACAAGATGGATTGCACGCAGGTTCTCCGGCCGCTTGGGTGGAGA
GGCTATTCGGCTATGACTGGGCACAACAGACAATCGGCTGCTCTGATGCCGCCGTGTTCCGGCTGTCAGC
GCAGGGGCGCCCGGTTCTTTTTGTCAAGACCGACCTGTCCGGTGCCCTGAATGAACTGCAGGACGAGGCA
GCGCGGCTATCGTGGCTGGCCACGACGGGCGTTCCTTGCGCAGCTGTGCTCGACGTTGTCACTGAAGCGG
GAAGGGACTGGCTGCTATTGGGCGAAGTGCCGGGGCAGGATCTCCTGTCATCTCACCTTGCTCCTGCCGA
GAAAGTATCCATCATGGCTGATGCAATGCGGCGGCTGCATACGCTTGATCCGGCTACCTGCCCATTCGAC
CACCAAGCGAAACATCGCATCGAGCGAGCACGTACTCGGATGGAAGCCGGTCTTGTCGATCAGGATGATC
TGGACGAAGAGCATCAGGGGCTCGCGCCAGCCGAACTGTTCGCCAGGCTCAAGGCGCGCATGCCCGACGG
CGAGGATCTCGTCGTGACCCATGGCGATGCCTGCTTGCCGAATATCATGGTGGAAAATGGCCGCTTTTCT
GGATTCATCGACTGTGGCCGGCTGGGTGTGGCGGACCGCTATCAGGACATAGCGTTGGCTACCCGTGATA
TTGCTGAAGAGCTTGGCGGCGAATGGGCTGACCGCTTCCTCGTGCTTTACGGTATCGCCGCTCCCGATTC
GCAGCGCATCGCCTTCTATCGCCTTCTTGACGAGTTCTTCTGAGCGGGACTCTGGGGTTCGAAATGACCG
ACCAAGCGACGCCCAACCTGCCATCACGAGATTTCGATTCCACCGCCGCCTTCTATGAAAGGTTGGGCTT
CGGAATCGTTTTCCGGGACGCCGGCTGGATGATCCTCCAGCGCGGGGATCTCATGCTGGAGTTCTTCGCC
CACCCCAACTTGTTTATTGCAGCTTATAATGGTTACAAATAAAGCAATAGCATCACAAATTTCACAAATA
AAGCATTTTTTTCACTGCATTCTAGTTGTGGTTTGTCCAAACTCATCAATGTATCTTATCATGTCTGTAT
ACCGTCGACCTCTAGCTAGAGCTTGGCGTAATCATGGTCATAGCTGTTTCCTGTGTGAAATTGTTATCCG
CTCACAATTCCACACAACATACGAGCCGGAAGCATAAAGTGTAAAGCCTGGGGTGCCTAATGAGTGAGCT
AACTCACATTAATTGCGTTGCGCTCACTGCCCGCTTTCCAGTCGGGAAACCTGTCGTGCCAGCTGCATTA
ATGAATCGGCCAACGCGCGGGGAGAGGCGGTTTGCGTATTGGGCGCTCTTCCGCTTCCTCGCTCACTGAC
TCGCTGCGCTCGGTCGTTCGGCTGCGGCGAGCGGTATCAGCTCACTCAAAGGCGGTAATACGGTTATCCA
CAGAATCAGGGGATAACGCAGGAAAGAACATGTGAGCAAAAGGCCAGCAAAAGGCCAGGAACCGTAAAAA
GGCCGCGTTGCTGGCGTTTTTCCATAGGCTCCGCCCCCCTGACGAGCATCACAAAAATCGACGCTCAAGT
CAGAGGTGGCGAAACCCGACAGGACTATAAAGATACCAGGCGTTTCCCCCTGGAAGCTCCCTCGTGCGCT
CTCCTGTTCCGACCCTGCCGCTTACCGGATACCTGTCCGCCTTTCTCCCTTCGGGAAGCGTGGCGCTTTC
TCATAGCTCACGCTGTAGGTATCTCAGTTCGGTGTAGGTCGTTCGCTCCAAGCTGGGCTGTGTGCACGAA
CCCCCCGTTCAGCCCGACCGCTGCGCCTTATCCGGTAACTATCGTCTTGAGTCCAACCCGGTAAGACACG
ACTTATCGCCACTGGCAGCAGCCACTGGTAACAGGATTAGCAGAGCGAGGTATGTAGGCGGTGCTACAGA
GTTCTTGAAGTGGTGGCCTAACTACGGCTACACTAGAAGAACAGTATTTGGTATCTGCGCTCTGCTGAAG
CCAGTTACCTTCGGAAAAAGAGTTGGTAGCTCTTGATCCGGCAAACAAACCACCGCTGGTAGCGGTGGTT
TTTTTGTTTGCAAGCAGCAGATTACGCGCAGAAAAAAAGGATCTCAAGAAGATCCTTTGATCTTTTCTAC
GGGGTCTGACGCTCAGTGGAACGAAAACTCACGTTAAGGGATTTTGGTCATGAGATTATCAAAAAGGATC
TTCACCTAGATCCTTTTAAATTAAAAATGAAGTTTTAAATCAATCTAAAGTATATATGAGTAAACTTGGT
CTGACAGTTACCAATGCTTAATCAGTGAGGCACCTATCTCAGCGATCTGTCTATTTCGTTCATCCATAGT
TGCCTGACTCCCCGTCGTGTAGATAACTACGATACGGGAGGGCTTACCATCTGGCCCCAGTGCTGCAATG
ATACCGCGAGACCCACGCTCACCGGCTCCAGATTTATCAGCAATAAACCAGCCAGCCGGAAGGGCCGAGC
GCAGAAGTGGTCCTGCAACTTTATCCGCCTCCATCCAGTCTATTAATTGTTGCCGGGAAGCTAGAGTAAG
TAGTTCGCCAGTTAATAGTTTGCGCAACGTTGTTGCCATTGCTACAGGCATCGTGGTGTCACGCTCGTCG
TTTGGTATGGCTTCATTCAGCTCCGGTTCCCAACGATCAAGGCGAGTTACATGATCCCCCATGTTGTGCA
AAAAAGCGGTTAGCTCCTTCGGTCCTCCGATCGTTGTCAGAAGTAAGTTGGCCGCAGTGTTATCACTCAT
GGTTATGGCAGCACTGCATAATTCTCTTACTGTCATGCCATCCGTAAGATGCTTTTCTGTGACTGGTGAG
TACTCAACCAAGTCATTCTGAGAATAGTGTATGCGGCGACCGAGTTGCTCTTGCCCGGCGTCAATACGGG
ATAATACCGCGCCACATAGCAGAACTTTAAAAGTGCTCATCATTGGAAAACGTTCTTCGGGGCGAAAACT
CTCAAGGATCTTACCGCTGTTGAGATCCAGTTCGATGTAACCCACTCGTGCACCCAACTGATCTTCAGCA
TCTTTTACTTTCACCAGCGTTTCTGGGTGAGCAAAAACAGGAAGGCAAAATGCCGCAAAAAAGGGAATAA
GGGCGACACGGAAATGTTGAATACTCATACTCTTCCTTTTTCAATATTATTGAAGCATTTATCAGGGTTA
TTGTCTCATGAGCGGATACATATTTGAATGTATTTAGAAAAATAAACAAATAGGGGTTCCGCGCACATTT
CCCCGAAAAGTGCCACCTGACGTC
Features (pLannotate 1.2.2; 22 found; start..end, strand, type, name):
     28..80      -  misc_feature   bom (fragment): basis of mobility region from pBR322
    235..614     +  enhancer       CMV enhancer: human cytomegalovirus immediate early enhancer
    615..818     +  promoter       CMV promoter: human cytomegalovirus (CMV) immediate early promoter
    814..847     +  LTR            5' LTR (truncated) (fragment): truncated 5' long terminal repeat (LTR) from HIV-1
    863..881     +  promoter       T7 promoter: promoter for bacteriophage T7 RNA polymerase
    920..1009    +  CDS            TGFA (fragment): TGFA_HUMAN - Experimental evidence at protein level: Swiss-Prot protein existence level 1. TGF alpha is a mitogenic polypeptide that is able to bind to the EGF receptor/EGFR and to act synergistically with TGF beta to promote anchorage-independent cell proliferation in soft agar. From Homo sapiens (Human).
   1016..1732    +  CDS            EGFP: EGFP is a basic (constitutively fluorescent) green fluorescent protein published in 1996, derived from Aequorea victoria. It is reported to be a rapidly-maturing weak dimer with moderate acid sensitivity.
   1715..2188    +  CDS            EBA1_PLAFC (fragment): Experimental evidence at protein level: Swiss-Prot protein existence level 1. Binds to host erythrocytes; may act as bridge between erythrocytes and merozoites. From Plasmodium falciparum (isolate Camp / Malaysia).
   2382..2606    +  polyA_signal   bGH poly(A) signal: bovine growth hormone polyadenylation signal
   2610..2631    +  promoter       SV40 promoter (fragment): SV40 enhancer and early promoter
   2652..3080    +  rep_origin     f1 ori (sequence partly withheld): f1 bacteriophage origin of replication; arrow indicates direction of (+) strand synthesis
   3094..3423    +  promoter       SV40 promoter: SV40 enhancer and early promoter
   3490..4281    +  CDS            neo: KKA2_KLEPN - Also known as kan, nptII. Experimental evidence at protein level: Swiss-Prot protein existence level 1. Resistance to kanamycin, neomycin, paromomycin, ribostamycin, butirosin and gentamicin B. From Klebsiella pneumoniae.
   4305..4463    +  CDS            ble (fragment): BLE_KLEPN - Experimental evidence at protein level: Swiss-Prot protein existence level 1. Binding protein with a strong affinity to the bleomycin family of antibiotics. Binds to CL990; an antimitotic-antibiotic compound. From Klebsiella pneumoniae.
   4458..4579    +  polyA_signal   SV40 poly(A) signal: SV40 polyadenylation signal
   4652..4668    -  protein_bind   lac operator: The lac repressor binds to the lac operator to inhibit transcription in E. coli. This inhibition can be relieved by adding lactose or isopropyl-β-D-thiogalactopyranoside (IPTG). lac repressor encoded by lacI
   4676..4706    -  promoter       lac promoter: promoter for the E. coli lac operon
   4721..4742    -  protein_bind   CAP binding site: CAP binding activates transcription in the presence of cAMP. E. coli catabolite activator protein
   4755..4847    -  CDS            lacI (fragment): lac repressor; lacI; The lac repressor binds to the lac operator to inhibit transcription in E. coli. This inhibition can be relieved by adding lactose or isopropyl-β-D-thiogalactopyranoside (IPTG).
   5030..5618    -  rep_origin     ori: high-copy-number ColE1/pMB1/pBR322/pUC origin of replication
   5789..6649    -  CDS            AmpR: β-lactamase; bla; confers resistance to ampicillin, carbenicillin, and related antibiotics
   6650..6754    -  promoter       AmpR promoter: bla
