[The description below was written by a language model from this plasmid's Addgene catalogue record and pLannotate feature annotations shown in this document.]
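Description:
pcDNA-GFP-EBA175-Flag(P1424H) is a mammalian expression plasmid built on the pcDNA3.1 backbone. It is maintained in E. coli at high copy through a ColE1/pUC-type origin and selected with ampicillin via the β-lactamase gene. The backbone also carries an f1 phage origin and an SV40 early promoter-driven neomycin phosphotransferase cassette with an SV40 polyadenylation signal, which in principle allows G418 selection of transfected mammalian cells. The catalogue lists a total size of about 6.0 kb, whereas the sequenced record underlying the feature table is roughly 6.8 kb. The listed figure probably omits the signal peptide and GFP portions, though the record does not explain the difference.

The expression cassette is driven by the CMV immediate-early enhancer and promoter, followed by a T7 promoter, and is terminated by the bovine growth hormone polyadenylation signal. The open reading frame begins with the signal peptide of human TGF-alpha (residues 1 to 32), which directs the fusion into the secretory pathway. This is followed by EGFP and then a synthetic fragment encoding residues 1284 to 1462 of the Plasmodium falciparum erythrocyte-binding antigen EBA175, carrying the P1424H substitution and ending in a C-terminal Flag tag. The Flag tag is not annotated separately in the feature table. The EBA175 fragment was inserted between BamHI and NotI sites, both of which are retained.

The two tags flank the EBA175 segment, so N-terminal and C-terminal portions of the protein can be detected independently. The associated publication concerns rhomboid protease inhibitors that block malaria parasite invasion, which suggests use as a variant substrate in cell-based cleavage assays. The record does not state the specific effect of the P1424H change.
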