Addgene plasmid #154999: pcDNA-GFP-EBA175-Flag(P1424H)
Purpose: Expresses N-terminally GFP-tagged and C-terminally Flag-tagged EBA175 P1424H variant (residues 1284-1462) from pcDNA3.1
Depositing lab: Sinisa Urban. Depositing organization: Johns Hopkins University and School of Medicine. Publication: Designed Parasite-Selective Rhomboid Inhibitors Block Invasion and Clear Blood-Stage Malaria. Gandhi S, Baker RP, Cho S, Stanchev S, Strisovsky K, Urban S. Cell Chem Biol. 2020 Aug 31. pii: S2451-9456(20)30333-0. doi: 10.1016/j.chembiol.2020.08.011. PubMed 32888502.
Backbone
  Vector backbone: pcDNA3.1
  Backbone manufacturer: Invitrogen
  Backbone size w/o insert (bp): 5500
  Total vector size (bp): 6040
  Vector type: Mammalian Expression
Growth in bacteria
  Bacterial resistance: Ampicillin, 100 μg/mL
  Growth temperature: 37°C
  Growth strain: DH5alpha
  Copy number: High Copy
Gene/Insert
  Gene/Insert name: PfEBA175
  Species: Synthetic
  Insert size (bp): 537
  Mutation: P1424H; insert codes for EBA175 residues 1284 to 1462
  Promoter: CMV
  Tag / fusion protein: signal peptide (residues 1 to 32) from TGF alpha (N terminal on insert); GFP (N terminal on insert); Flag (C terminal on insert)
  Cloning method: Restriction Enzyme; 5′ cloning site BamHI (not destroyed); 3′ cloning site NotI (not destroyed)
  Sequencing primers: 5′ T7 forward; 3′ BGH reverse
Terms and licenses: Academic/Nonprofit Terms; Industry Terms: Not Available to Industry
How to cite: pcDNA-GFP-EBA175-Flag(P1424H) was a gift from Sinisa Urban (Addgene plasmid # 154999 ; http://n2t.net/addgene:154999 ; RRID:Addgene_154999)
